>Addgene plasmid #143496 | TFORF1415 | addgene full sequence | sequence record 400404 | Addgene NGS Result
TTAATGTAGTCTTATGCAATACTCTTGTAGTCTTGCAACATGGTAACGATGAGTTAGCAACATGCCTTAC
AAGGAGAGAAAAAGCACCGTGCATGCCGATTGGTGGAAGTAAGGTGGTACGATCGTGCCTTATTAGGAAG
GCAACAGACGGGTCTGACATGGATTGGACGAACCACTGAATTGCCGCATTGCAGAGATATTGTATTTAAG
TGCCTAGCTCGATACATAAACGGGTCTCTCTGGTTAGACCAGATCTGAGCCTGGGAGCTCTCTGGCTAAC
TAGGGAACCCACTGCTTAAGCCTCAATAAAGCTTGCCTTGAGTGCTTCAAGTAGTGTGTGCCCGTCTGTT
GTGTGACTCTGGTAACTAGAGATCCCTCAGACCCTTTTAGTCAGTGTGGAAAATCTCTAGCAGTGGCGCC
CGAACAGGGACTTGAAAGCGAAAGGGAAACCAGAGGAGCTCTCTCGACGCAGGACTCGGCTTGCTGAAGC
GCGCACGGCAAGAGGCGAGGGGCGGCGACTGGTGAGTACGCCAAAAATTTTGACTAGCGGAGGCTAGAAG
GAGAGAGATGGGTGCGAGAGCGTCAGTATTAAGCGGGGGAGAATTAGATCGCGATGGGAAAAAATTCGGT
TAAGGCCAGGGGGAAAGAAAAAATATAAATTAAAACATATAGTATGGGCAAGCAGGGAGCTAGAACGATT
CGCAGTTAATCCTGGCCTGTTAGAAACATCAGAAGGCTGTAGACAAATACTGGGACAGCTACAACCATCC
CTTCAGACAGGATCAGAAGAACTTAGATCATTATATAATACAGTAGCAACCCTCTATTGTGTGCATCAAA
GGATAGAGATAAAAGACACCAAGGAAGCTTTAGACAAGATAGAGGAAGAGCAAAACAAAAGTAAGACCAC
CGCACAGCAAGCGGCCGCTGATCTTCAGACCTGGAGGAGGAGATATGAGGGACAATTGGAGAAGTGAATT
ATATAAATATAAAGTAGTAAAAATTGAACCATTAGGAGTAGCACCCACCAAGGCAAAGAGAAGAGTGGTG
CAGAGAGAAAAAAGAGCAGTGGGAATAGGAGCTTTGTTCCTTGGGTTCTTGGGAGCAGCAGGAAGCACTA
TGGGCGCAGCGTCAATGACGCTGACGGTACAGGCCAGACAATTATTGTCTGGTATAGTGCAGCAGCAGAA
CAATTTGCTGAGGGCTATTGAGGCGCAACAGCATCTGTTGCAACTCACAGTCTGGGGCATCAAGCAGCTC
CAGGCAAGAATCCTGGCTGTGGAAAGATACCTAAAGGATCAACAGCTCCTGGGGATTTGGGGTTGCTCTG
GAAAACTCATTTGCACCACTGCTGTGCCTTGGAATGCTAGTTGGAGTAATAAATCTCTGGAACAGATTTG
GAATCACACGACCTGGATGGAGTGGGACAGAGAAATTAACAATTACACAAGCTTAATACACTCCTTAATT
GAAGAATCGCAAAACCAGCAAGAAAAGAATGAACAAGAATTATTGGAATTAGATAAATGGGCAAGTTTGT
GGAATTGGTTTAACATAACAAATTGGCTGTGGTATATAAAATTATTCATAATGATAGTAGGAGGCTTGGT
AGGTTTAAGAATAGTTTTTGCTGTACTTTCTATAGTGAATAGAGTTAGGCAGGGATATTCACCATTATCG
TTTCAGACCCACCTCCCAACCCCGAGGGGACCCATGCATTGCATCTCAATTAGTCAGCAACCAGGTGTGG
AAAGTCCCCAGGCTCCCCAGCAGGCAGAAGTATGCAAAGCATGCGTCTCAATTAGTCAGCAACCATAGTC
CCGCCCCTAACTCCGCCCATCCCGCCCCTAACTCCGCCCAGTTCCGCCCATTCTCCGCCCCATGGCTGAC
TAATTTTTTTTATTTATGCAGAGGCCGAGGCCGCCTCGGCCTCTGAGCTATTCCAGAAGTAGTGAGGAGG
CTTTTTTGGAGGCCTAGGCTTTTGCAAAAAGCTTTCTAGAGGTACCACCGGAGCTTACCATGACCGAGTA
CAAGCCCACGGTGCGCCTCGCCACCCGCGACGACGTCCCCAGGGCCGTACGCACCCTCGCCGCCGCGTTC
GCCGACTACCCCGCCACGCGCCACACCGTCGATCCGGACCGCCACATCGAGCGGGTCACCGAGCTGCAAG
AACTCTTCCTCACGCGCGTCGGGCTCGACATCGGCAAGGTGTGGGTCGCGGACGACGGCGCCGCCGTGGC
GGTCTGGACCACGCCGGAGAGCGTCGAAGCGGGGGCGGTGTTCGCCGAGATCGGCCCGCGCATGGCCGAG
TTGAGCGGTTCCCGGCTGGCCGCGCAGCAACAGATGGAAGGCCTCCTGGCGCCGCACCGGCCCAAGGAGC
CCGCGTGGTTCCTGGCCACCGTCGGCGTCTCGCCCGACCACCAGGGCAAGGGTCTGGGCAGCGCCGTCGT
GCTCCCCGGAGTGGAGGCGGCCGAGCGCGCCGGGGTGCCCGCCTTCCTGGAGACCTCCGCGCCCCGCAAC
CTCCCCTTCTACGAGCGGCTCGGCTTCACCGTCACCGCCGACGTCGAGGTGCCCGAAGGACCGCGCACCT
GGTGCATGACCCGCAAGCCCGGTGCCAGTTAACGAATTCTAGATCTTGAGACAAATGGCAGTATTCATCC
ACAATTTTAAAAGAAAAGGGGGGATTGGGGGGTACAGTGCAGGGGAAAGAATAGTAGACATAATAGCAAC
AGACATACAAACTAAAGAATTACAAAAACAAATTACAAAAATTCAAAATTTTCGGGTTTATTACAGGGAC
AGCAGAGATCCACTTTGGCGCCGGCTCGAGGCCTGCAGGTGCAAAGATGGATAAAGTTTTAAACAGAGAG
GAATCTTTGCAGCTAATGGACCTTCTAGGTCTTGAAAGGAGTGGGAATTGGCTCCGGTGCCCGTCAGTGG
GCAGAGCGCACATCGCCCACAGTCCCCGAGAAGTTGGGGGGAGGGGTCGGCAATTGAACCGGTGCCTAGA
GAAGGTGGCGCGGGGTAAACTGGGAAAGTGATGTCGTGTACTGGCTCCGCCTTTTTCCCGAGGGTGGGGG
AGAACCGTATATAAGTGCAGTAGTCGCCGTGAACGTTCTTTTTCGCAACGGGTTTGCCGCCAGAACACAG
GTAAGTGCCGTGTGTGGTTCCCGCGGGCCTGGCCTCTTTACGGGTTATGGCCCTTGCGTGCCTTGAATTA
CTTCCACCTGGCTGCAGTACGTGATTCTTGATCCCGAGCTTCGGGTTGGAAGTGGGTGGGAGAGTTCGAG
GCCTTGCGCTTAAGGAGCCCCTTCGCCTCGTGCTTGAGTTGAGGCCTGGCCTGGGCGCTGGGGCCGCCGC
GTGCGAATCTGGTGGCACCTTCGCGCCTGTCTCGCTGCTTTCGATAAGTCTCTAGCCATTTAAAATTTTT
GATGACCTGCTGCGACGCTTTTTTTCTGGCAAGATAGTCTTGTAAATGCGGGCCAAGATCTGCACACTGG
TATTTCGGTTTTTGGGGCCGCGGGCGGCGACGGGGCCCGTGCGTCCCAGCGCACATGTTCGGCGAGGCGG
GGCCTGCGAGCGCGGCCACCGAGAATCGGACGGGGGTAGTCTCAAGCTGGCCGGCCTGCTCTGGTGCCTG
GCCTCGCGCCGCCGTGTATCGCCCCGCCCTGGGCGGCAAGGCTGGCCCGGTCGGCACCAGTTGCGTGAGC
GGAAAGATGGCCGCTTCCCGGCCCTGCTGCAGGGAGCTCAAAATGGAGGACGCGGCGCTCGGGAGAGCGG
GCGGGTGAGTCACCCACACAAAGGAAAAGGGCCTTTCCGTCCTCAGCCGTCGCTTCATGTGACTCCACGG
AGTACCGGGCGCCGTCCAGGCACCTCGATTAGTTCTCGAGCTTTTGGAGTACGTCGTCTTTAGGTTGGGG
GGAGGGGTTTTATGCGATGGAGTTTCCCCACACTGAGTGGGTGGAGACTGAAGTTAGGCCAGCTTGGCAC
TTGATGTAATTCTCCTTGGAATTTGCCCTTTTTGAGTTTGGATCTTGGTTCATTCTCAAGCCTCAGACAG
TGGTTCAAAGTTTTTTTCTTCCATTTCAGGTGTCGTGAGGCTAGCACCGCCACCATGGCTTACTGCCTGA
CAAATTGTTATCAGTACTCCGTGACCTTTGAGGATACAGCTGTGGACTTCACCCAGGAGGAGTGGATTTT
ACTGGACCCAGTTCAGAGAAACTTATACAGAGATGTGATGCTGGAGAATTATGAGAACGTGGCCAAAGTA
GGATTTCAGCTCTTTAAACCCAGTGTCATCTCTTGGTTGGAAGAAGAAGAGTTGAGAACCTTGCAGCAAG
GAGTTCTCCAAGACTGGGCAATAAAACATCAAACCAGTGTTTCAGCACTGCAGCAGGAGTTTTGGAAAAT
ACAAACTTCTAATGGGATACAAATGGACCTGGTAACCTTTGACAGTGTGGCTGTGGAGTTCACCCAGGAA
GAGTGGACTTTACTGGACCCAGCTCAGAGAAACCTGTACAGTGATGTGATGCTGGAGAACTACAAGAACC
TGTCCTCAGTAGGTTACCAGCTCTTCAAACCCAGTCTGATCTCTTGGCTGGAGGAAGAGGAAGAGTTGAG
CACACTGCCAAGAGTTCTCCAAGAATGGAAAATGTGCCTGAAAACCAAAGGGCCAGCCCTTTGGCAAGAT
AATTTTTGTTTAAAAACATTAAATGGGATACAGTTGGCAAGAAACCAAAATGGAGAGGAACTCTATGACT
GTAAGCAATGTGAAGATGTCTTCTGTAAACATCCATGCCTTAAGACCAACATGAGTACTCAAAATAGAGG
CAACACGTCTGAATGTATTCAGTATGCAAAAGACCTCCTTTCTCTATACAATAAAACCTCTACCATAAGG
AAAGTTTCTGTGTTCAGTAAGCATGGAAAATCTTTCCGCCTGATTTTAAATGTTCAGGTCCAGAGAAAGT
GTACACAAGATAAATCCTTTGAAGGCACTGACTATGGGAAAGCCTTCATTTATCAGTCATACCTTGAAGC
ACACAGGAAAACTCAGAGTGGAGAAAAACTCAATGAATGGAAGCAATGTGGGGAAGCATTTACTCACTCC
ACAAGCCATGCTGTAAATGTTGAAACACACATTATTAAAAACCCCTATGAATGTAAGGAATGTGGAAAAG
ATTTTAGATACCCTACCCACCTTAATAATCACATGCAAACCCACATTGGGATAAAACCTTATAAATGTAA
GCACTGTGGCAAAACCTTCACTGTGCCGTCAGGCTTTCTTGAACATGTACGAACTCACACTGGAGAGAAG
CCCTATGGGTGTAAGGAATGTGGTAAAGCCTTTGGTACATCTGCAGGCCTTATTGAACATATAAGATGTC
ACGCCAGAGAGAAAACCTTTAAATGTGACCACTGTGGGAAAGCCTTTATTTCTTACCCATCTCTTTTTGG
ACATTTGAGAGTTCATAATGGAGAGAAGCCATATGAGCATAAGGAATATGGGAAGGCCTTTGGTACATCC
TCAGGTGTTATTGAAGATAGAAGAAGTAACACAGGACAGAAACGCTTTGATTGTGACCAGTGTGGGAAAG
TCTTTGTTTCTTTCTCATCTCTTTTTGCTCATTTGAGAACTCACACTGGTGAGAAGCCCTTTAAGTGTTA
CAAATGTGGGAAACCATTTACCTCTTCTGCCTGTCTTCGTATTCACATGCGAACTCACACAGAAGAGAGA
CTCTATCAATGTAAGAAATGTGGTAAAGCTTTCACTAAGTGCTCATATCTTACCAAACATTTACGAACAC
ACGCTGGAGAGAAACCCTATGAATGTATGAAATGTGGGAAAGCCTTCACTGAGCGCTCATACCTTACTAA
ACATTTACGAAGACACAGTGGAGAGAAGCCATATGAATGTAAGAAATGTGGAAAAGCCTTCACAGAACGC
TCAGATCTTACTAAACATTTACGAAGACACACTGGAGATAAGCCCTATGAATATAAGGACTGTGGGAAAG
CCTTTGTTGTCTCCTCCAGTCTAGTTGATCATTTAAGAACTCACACTGGATATAAACCCTATAAATGTAA
TGCATGTGAAAAAGCTTACAGTAGGTCTTGTGTACTAACTCAACACTTAAAAACTCATGCAGCAGAGAAG
ACCTCTGAATGTAACGCATGTGGAAATTCCTTTCGAAATTCCATGTGCTTTCATGATCGCTTAAAAACTC
TCACCAAAATAAAACCCTATAAATGTAAGGACTGTGGGAAAGCCTTCACTTGTCATTCAGATCTTACTAA
TCATGTGCGAATTCACACTGGAGAGAAGCCCTATAAATGTAAGGAATGTGGGAAGGCCTTCCGTACATCC
TCAGGACGTATTCAACATTTAAGAACTCATATGGGAGAGAAACCCTTTGAATGTGACCAGTGTGGGAAAG
CCTTTGCTTCTTTCTCAGCTCGTATTGCACATTTGAAAACACACTAGTAATGAACTAGTCCGTAACTTGA
AAGTATTTCGATTTCTTGGCTTTATATATCTTGTGGAAAGGACGATAACACAGCCAAGCACGGTGGTGAA
CGCGTTAAGTCGACAATCAACCTCTGGATTACAAAATTTGTGAAAGATTGACTGGTATTCTTAACTATGT
TGCTCCTTTTACGCTATGTGGATACGCTGCTTTAATGCCTTTGTATCATGCTATTGCTTCCCGTATGGCT
TTCATTTTCTCCTCCTTGTATAAATCCTGGTTGCTGTCTCTTTATGAGGAGTTGTGGCCCGTTGTCAGGC
AACGTGGCGTGGTGTGCACTGTGTTTGCTGACGCAACCCCCACTGGTTGGGGCATTGCCACCACCTGTCA
GCTCCTTTCCGGGACTTTCGCTTTCCCCCTCCCTATTGCCACGGCGGAACTCATCGCCGCCTGCCTTGCC
CGCTGCTGGACAGGGGCTCGGCTGTTGGGCACTGACAATTCCGTGGTGTTGTCGGGGAAATCATCGTCCT
TTCCTTGGCTGCTCGCCTGTGTTGCCACCTGGATTCTGCGCGGGACGTCCTTCTGCTACGTCCCTTCGGC
CCTCAATCCAGCGGACCTTCCTTCCCGCGGCCTGCTGCCGGCTCTGCGGCCTCTTCCGCGTCTTCGCCTT
CGCCCTCAGACGAGTCGGATCTCCCTTTGGGCCGCCTCCCCGCGTCGACTTTAAGACCAATGACTTACAA
GGCAGCTGTAGATCTTAGCCACTTTTTAAAAGAAAAGGGGGGACTGGAAGGGCTAATTCACTCCCAACGA
AGACAAGATCTGCTTTTTGCTTGTACTGGGTCTCTCTGGTTAGACCAGATCTGAGCCTGGGAGCTCTCTG
GCTAACTAGGGAACCCACTGCTTAAGCCTCAATAAAGCTTGCCTTGAGTGCTTCAAGTAGTGTGTGCCCG
TCTGTTGTGTGACTCTGGTAACTAGAGATCCCTCAGACCCTTTTAGTCAGTGTGGAAAATCTCTAGCAGT
ACGTATAGTAGTTCATGTCATCTTATTATTCAGTATTTATAACTTGCAAAGAAATGAATATCAGAGAGTG
AGAGGAACTTGTTTATTGCAGCTTATAATGGTTACAAATAAAGCAATAGCATCACAAATTTCACAAATAA
AGCATTTTTTTCACTGCATTCTAGTTGTGGTTTGTCCAAACTCATCAATGTATCTTATCATGTCTGGCTC
TAGCTATCCCGCCCCTAACTCCGCCCATCCCGCCCCTAACTCCGCCCAGTTCCGCCCATTCTCCGCCCCA
TGGCTGACTAATTTTTTTTATTTATGCAGAGGCCGAGGCCGCCTCGGCCTCTGAGCTATTCCAGAAGTAG
TGAGGAGGCTTTTTTGGAGGCCTAGGGACGTACCCAATTCGCCCTATAGTGAGTCGTATTACGCGCGCTC
ACTGGCCGTCGTTTTACAACGTCGTGACTGGGAAAACCCTGGCGTTACCCAACTTAATCGCCTTGCAGCA
CATCCCCCTTTCGCCAGCTGGCGTAATAGCGAAGAGGCCCGCACCGATCGCCCTTCCCAACAGTTGCGCA
GCCTGAATGGCGAATGGG
[124 nt withheld, positions 8069-8192]
C
[91 nt withheld, positions 8194-8284]
A
[49 nt withheld, positions 8286-8334]
CCTTTGACGTTGGAGTCCACGTTCTTT
[37 nt withheld, positions 8362-8398]
ACCCTATCTCGGTCTATTCTTTTGATTTATAAGGGATTTTGCCGATTTCGGCCTATTGGTTAAAAAATGA
GCTGATTTAACAAAAATTTAACGCGAATTTTAACAAAATATTAACGCTTACAATTTAGGTGGCACTTTTC
GGGGAAATGTGCGCGGAACCCCTATTTGTTTATTTTTCTAAATACATTCAAATATGTATCCGCTCATGAG
ACAATAACCCTGATAAATGCTTCAATAATATTGAAAAAGGAAGAGTATGAGTATTCAACATTTCCGTGTC
GCCCTTATTCCCTTTTTTGCGGCATTTTGCCTTCCTGTTTTTGCTCACCCAGAAACGCTGGTGAAAGTAA
AAGATGCTGAAGATCAGTTGGGTGCACGAGTGGGTTACATCGAACTGGATCTCAACAGCGGTAAGATCCT
TGAGAGTTTTCGCCCCGAAGAACGTTTTCCAATGATGAGCACTTTTAAAGTTCTGCTATGTGGCGCGGTA
TTATCCCGTATTGACGCCGGGCAAGAGCAACTCGGTCGCCGCATACACTATTCTCAGAATGACTTGGTTG
AGTACTCACCAGTCACAGAAAAGCATCTTACGGATGGCATGACAGTAAGAGAATTATGCAGTGCTGCCAT
AACCATGAGTGATAACACTGCGGCCAACTTACTTCTGACAACGATCGGAGGACCGAAGGAGCTAACCGCT
TTTTTGCACAACATGGGGGATCATGTAACTCGCCTTGATCGTTGGGAACCGGAGCTGAATGAAGCCATAC
CAAACGACGAGCGTGACACCACGATGCCTGTAGCAATGGCAACAACGTTGCGCAAACTATTAACTGGCGA
ACTACTTACTCTAGCTTCCCGGCAACAATTAATAGACTGGATGGAGGCGGATAAAGTTGCAGGACCACTT
CTGCGCTCGGCCCTTCCGGCTGGCTGGTTTATTGCTGATAAATCTGGAGCCGGTGAGCGTGGGTCTCGCG
GTATCATTGCAGCACTGGGGCCAGATGGTAAGCCCTCCCGTATCGTAGTTATCTACACGACGGGGAGTCA
GGCAACTATGGATGAACGAAATAGACAGATCGCTGAGATAGGTGCCTCACTGATTAAGCATTGGTAACTG
TCAGACCAAGTTTACTCATATATACTTTAGATTGATTTAAAACTTCATTTTTAATTTAAAAGGATCTAGG
TGAAGATCCTTTTTGATAATCTCATGACCAAAATCCCTTAACGTGAGTTTTCGTTCCACTGAGCGTCAGA
CCCCGTAGAAAAGATCAAAGGATCTTCTTGAGATCCTTTTTTTCTGCGCGTAATCTGCTGCTTGCAAACA
AAAAAACCACCGCTACCAGCGGTGGTTTGTTTGCCGGATCAAGAGCTACCAACTCTTTTTCCGAAGGTAA
CTGGCTTCAGCAGAGCGCAGATACCAAATACTGTTCTTCTAGTGTAGCCGTAGTTAGGCCACCACTTCAA
GAACTCTGTAGCACCGCCTACATACCTCGCTCTGCTAATCCTGTTACCAGTGGCTGCTGCCAGTGGCGAT
AAGTCGTGTCTTACCGGGTTGGACTCAAGACGATAGTTACCGGATAAGGCGCAGCGGTCGGGCTGAACGG
GGGGTTCGTGCACACAGCCCAGCTTGGAGCGAACGACCTACACCGAACTGAGATACCTACAGCGTGAGCT
ATGAGAAAGCGCCACGCTTCCCGAAGGGAGAAAGGCGGACAGGTATCCGGTAAGCGGCAGGGTCGGAACA
GGAGAGCGCACGAGGGAGCTTCCAGGGGGAAACGCCTGGTATCTTTATAGTCCTGTCGGGTTTCGCCACC
TCTGACTTGAGCGTCGATTTTTGTGATGCTCGTCAGGGGGGCGGAGCCTATGGAAAAACGCCAGCAACGC
GGCCTTTTTACGGTTCCTGGCCTTTTGCTGGCCTTTTGCTCACATGTTCTTTCCTGCGTTATCCCCTGAT
TCTGTGGATAACCGTATTACCGCCTTTGAGTGAGCTGATACCGCTCGCCGCAGCCGAACGACCGAGCGCA
GCGAGTCAGTGAGCGAGGAAGCGGAAGAGCGCCCAATACGCAAACCGCCTCTCCCCGCGCGTTGGCCGAT
TCATTAATGCAGCTGGCACGACAGGTTTCCCGACTGGAAAGCGGGCAGTGAGCGCAACGCAATTAATGTG
AGTTAGCTCACTCATTAGGCACCCCAGGCTTTACACTTTATGCTTCCGGCTCGTATGTTGTGTGGAATTG
TGAGCGGATAACAATTTCACACAGGAAACAGCTATGACCATGATTACGCCAAGCGCGCAATTAACCCTCA
CTAAAGGGAACAAAAGCTGGAGCTGCAAGC
Features (pLannotate 1.2.2; 31 found; start..end, strand, type, name):
      5..231     +  promoter       RSV promoter: Rous sarcoma virus enhancer/promoter
    232..412     +  LTR            5' LTR (truncated): truncated 5' long terminal repeat (LTR) from HIV-1
    459..584     +  misc_feature   HIV-1 Ψ: packaging signal of human immunodeficiency virus type 1
    568..931     +  CDS            HIV-1 gag (fragment): gag protein from human immunodeficiency virus 1; gag
   1077..1310    +  misc_feature   RRE: The Rev response element (RRE) of HIV-1 allows for Rev-dependent mRNA export from the nucleus to the cytoplasm.
   1687..1713    +  CDS            Rev (fragment): human immunodeficiency virus 1 (HIV-1) Rev protein; rev; enhances nuclear export of unspliced and incompletely spliced viral mRNAs
   1720..1743    +  promoter       SV40 promoter (fragment): SV40 early promoter
   1744..1815    +  promoter       SV40 promoter (fragment): SV40 enhancer and early promoter
   1839..1974    +  rep_origin     SV40 ori: SV40 origin of replication
   2020..2616    +  CDS            PuroR (fragment): puromycin N-acetyltransferase; pac from Streptomyces; confers resistance to puromycin
   2665..2782    +  misc_feature   cPPT/CTS: central polypurine tract and central termination sequence of HIV-1
   2847..2913    +  CDS            small t antigen (fragment): SV40 (simian virus 40) small t antigen
   2920..4098    +  promoter       EF-1α promoter: strong constitutive promoter for human elongation factor EF-1α
   4115..5164    +  CDS            ZNF560 (fragment): ZN560_HUMAN - Experimental evidence at transcript level: Swiss-Prot protein existence level 2. May be involved in transcriptional regulation. From Homo sapiens (Human).
   6500..6553    +  promoter       U6 promoter (fragment): RNA polymerase III promoter for human U6 snRNA
   6595..7183    +  misc_feature   WPRE: woodchuck hepatitis virus posttranscriptional regulatory element
   7234..7253    +  misc_feature   cPPT/CTS (fragment): central polypurine tract and central termination sequence of HIV-1
   7255..7488    +  LTR            3' LTR (ΔU3): self-inactivating 3' long terminal repeat (LTR) from HIV-1
   7566..7687    +  polyA_signal   SV40 poly(A) signal: SV40 polyadenylation signal
   7727..7862    +  rep_origin     SV40 ori: SV40 origin of replication
   7883..7901    -  promoter       T7 promoter: promoter for bacteriophage T7 RNA polymerase
   7909..8064    +  CDS            lacZα (fragment): LacZα fragment of β-galactosidase; lacZ fragment
   8069..8497    +  rep_origin     f1 ori (sequence partly withheld): f1 bacteriophage origin of replication; arrow indicates direction of (+) strand synthesis
   8550..8654    +  promoter       AmpR promoter: bla
   8655..9515    +  CDS            AmpR: β-lactamase; bla; confers resistance to ampicillin, carbenicillin, and related antibiotics
   9686..10274   +  rep_origin     ori: high-copy-number ColE1/pMB1/pBR322/pUC origin of replication
  10457..10549   +  CDS            lacI (fragment): lac repressor; lacI; The lac repressor binds to the lac operator to inhibit transcription in E. coli. This inhibition can be relieved by adding lactose or isopropyl-β-D-thiogalactopyranoside (IPTG).
  10562..10583   +  protein_bind   CAP binding site: CAP binding activates transcription in the presence of cAMP. E. coli catabolite activator protein
  10598..10628   +  promoter       lac promoter: promoter for the E. coli lac operon
  10632..10654   +  protein_bind   lac operator (fragment): The lac repressor binds to the lac operator to inhibit transcription in E. coli. This inhibition can be relieved by adding lactose or isopropyl-β-D-thiogalactopyranoside (IPTG). lac repressor encoded by lacI
  10697..10715   +  promoter       T3 promoter: promoter for bacteriophage T3 RNA polymerase
