[The description below was written by a language model from this plasmid's Addgene catalogue record and pLannotate feature annotations shown in this document.]
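Description:
TFORF1415 is a lentiviral mammalian expression plasmid built on the pLX_TRC317 backbone from the Broad Institute Genetic Perturbation Platform, carrying the human zinc-finger gene ZNF560 as one member of a barcoded transcription factor ORF collection. It is propagated in E. coli through a high-copy ColE1/pUC-type origin with ampicillin resistance (AmpR), and also retains an f1 origin and remnants of a lac/lacZα cloning region flanked by T7 and T3 promoters. The depositor notes that the plasmid can recombine during bacterial growth, as is common for LTR-containing vectors.

The viral portion has a third-generation, self-inactivating layout. An RSV promoter drives a truncated HIV-1 5' LTR, followed by the Ψ packaging signal with a gag fragment, the RRE for Rev-dependent export of the genomic RNA, a cPPT/CTS element, and a ΔU3 3' LTR followed by an SV40 polyadenylation signal. Within the transferred region, an SV40 early promoter drives the puromycin N-acetyltransferase gene for selection of transduced cells. A separate EF-1α promoter drives the ZNF560 ORF, with a WPRE downstream to enhance transcript expression.

The automated annotation matches only about the first 1 kb of the roughly 2.5 kb insert to ZNF560, leaving the remainder unannotated. The 24-bp barcode described in the catalogue entry is likewise not annotated, so its position is not stated. A short U6 promoter fragment lies just upstream of the WPRE. The ORF was made by gene synthesis. The construct is intended for overexpressing ZNF560, alone or in pooled screens where the barcode identifies the transcription factor delivered to each cell, as in directed differentiation studies.
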