Addgene plasmid #143496: TFORF1415
Purpose: Lentiviral vector for overexpressing transcription factor ORFs with unique 24-bp barcodes. Barcodes facilitate identification of transcription factors in pooled screens.
Depositing lab: Feng Zhang. Depositing organization: Broad Institute. Publication: A transcription factor atlas of directed differentiation. Joung J, Ma S, Tay T, Geiger-Schuller KR, Kirchgatterer PC, Verdine VK, Guo B, Arias-Garcia MA, Allen WE, Singh A, Kuksenko O, Abudayyeh OO, Gootenberg JS, Fu Z, Macrae RK, Buenrostro JD, Regev A, Zhang F. Cell. 2023 Jan 5;186(1):209-229.e26. doi: 10.1016/j.cell.2022.11.026. PubMed 36608654.
Backbone
  Vector backbone: pLX_TRC317
  Backbone manufacturer: Broad Institute Genetic Perturbation Platform
  Backbone size w/o insert (bp): 8264
  Vector type: Mammalian Expression, Lentiviral
  Selectable markers: Puromycin
Growth in bacteria
  Bacterial resistance: Ampicillin, 100 μg/mL
  Growth temperature: 37°C
  Growth strain: NEB Stable
  Copy number: High Copy
Gene/Insert
  Gene/Insert name: ZNF560
  Species: H. sapiens (human)
  Insert size (bp): 2474
  Entrez Gene: ZNF560 (a.k.a. FLJ31986, MGC119490, MGC119493)
  Promoter: EF1a
  Cloning method: Unknown
  Sequencing primers: 5′ GGGTGGAGACTGAAGTTAGGCCAG; 3′ CACATAGCGTAAAAGGAGCAACATAG
Terms and licenses: Academic/Nonprofit Terms; Industry Terms: Not Available to Industry
Depositor comments: XM_011527696,XM_017026327,XM_017026329,XM_017026328,XM_011527697,NM_152476,ENST00000301480 . The transcription factor ORF portion of this plasmid was synthesized by Genewiz. Please test multiple small colonies in case of plasmid recombination. To make this collection available in a timely manner, a portion of this collection was not fully sequenced by Addgene. If an Addgene verified full plasmid sequence is not available, please contact us prior to placing an order to request the full sequence.
How to cite: TFORF1415 was a gift from Feng Zhang (Addgene plasmid # 143496 ; http://n2t.net/addgene:143496 ; RRID:Addgene_143496)
