>Addgene plasmid #143496 | TFORF1415 | depositor partial sequence | sequence record 282618 | Insert
ACCGCCACCATGGCTTACTGCCTGACAAATTGTTATCAGTACTCCGTGACCTTTGAGGATACAGCTGTGG
ACTTCACCCAGGAGGAGTGGATTTTACTGGACCCAGTTCAGAGAAACTTATACAGAGATGTGATGCTGGA
GAATTATGAGAACGTGGCCAAAGTAGGATTTCAGCTCTTTAAACCCAGTGTCATCTCTTGGTTGGAAGAA
GAAGAGTTGAGAACCTTGCAGCAAGGAGTTCTCCAAGACTGGGCAATAAAACATCAAACCAGTGTTTCAG
CACTGCAGCAGGAGTTTTGGAAAATACAAACTTCTAATGGGATACAAATGGACCTGGTAACCTTTGACAG
TGTGGCTGTGGAGTTCACCCAGGAAGAGTGGACTTTACTGGACCCAGCTCAGAGAAACCTGTACAGTGAT
GTGATGCTGGAGAACTACAAGAACCTGTCCTCAGTAGGTTACCAGCTCTTCAAACCCAGTCTGATCTCTT
GGCTGGAGGAAGAGGAAGAGTTGAGCACACTGCCAAGAGTTCTCCAAGAATGGAAAATGTGCCTGAAAAC
CAAAGGGCCAGCCCTTTGGCAAGATAATTTTTGTTTAAAAACATTAAATGGGATACAGTTGGCAAGAAAC
CAAAATGGAGAGGAACTCTATGACTGTAAGCAATGTGAAGATGTCTTCTGTAAACATCCATGCCTTAAGA
CCAACATGAGTACTCAAAATAGAGGCAACACGTCTGAATGTATTCAGTATGCAAAAGACCTCCTTTCTCT
ATACAATAAAACCTCTACCATAAGGAAAGTTTCTGTGTTCAGTAAGCATGGAAAATCTTTCCGCCTGATT
TTAAATGTTCAGGTCCAGAGAAAGTGTACACAAGATAAATCCTTTGAAGGCACTGACTATGGGAAAGCCT
TCATTTATCAGTCATACCTTGAAGCACACAGGAAAACTCAGAGTGGAGAAAAACTCAATGAATGGAAGCA
ATGTGGGGAAGCATTTACTCACTCCACAAGCCATGCTGTAAATGTTGAAACACACATTATTAAAAACCCC
TATGAATGTAAGGAATGTGGAAAAGATTTTAGATACCCTACCCACCTTAATAATCACATGCAAACCCACA
TTGGGATAAAACCTTATAAATGTAAGCACTGTGGCAAAACCTTCACTGTGCCGTCAGGCTTTCTTGAACA
TGTACGAACTCACACTGGAGAGAAGCCCTATGGGTGTAAGGAATGTGGTAAAGCCTTTGGTACATCTGCA
GGCCTTATTGAACATATAAGATGTCACGCCAGAGAGAAAACCTTTAAATGTGACCACTGTGGGAAAGCCT
TTATTTCTTACCCATCTCTTTTTGGACATTTGAGAGTTCATAATGGAGAGAAGCCATATGAGCATAAGGA
ATATGGGAAGGCCTTTGGTACATCCTCAGGTGTTATTGAAGATAGAAGAAGTAACACAGGACAGAAACGC
TTTGATTGTGACCAGTGTGGGAAAGTCTTTGTTTCTTTCTCATCTCTTTTTGCTCATTTGAGAACTCACA
CTGGTGAGAAGCCCTTTAAGTGTTACAAATGTGGGAAACCATTTACCTCTTCTGCCTGTCTTCGTATTCA
CATGCGAACTCACACAGAAGAGAGACTCTATCAATGTAAGAAATGTGGTAAAGCTTTCACTAAGTGCTCA
TATCTTACCAAACATTTACGAACACACGCTGGAGAGAAACCCTATGAATGTATGAAATGTGGGAAAGCCT
TCACTGAGCGCTCATACCTTACTAAACATTTACGAAGACACAGTGGAGAGAAGCCATATGAATGTAAGAA
ATGTGGAAAAGCCTTCACAGAACGCTCAGATCTTACTAAACATTTACGAAGACACACTGGAGATAAGCCC
TATGAATATAAGGACTGTGGGAAAGCCTTTGTTGTCTCCTCCAGTCTAGTTGATCATTTAAGAACTCACA
CTGGATATAAACCCTATAAATGTAATGCATGTGAAAAAGCTTACAGTAGGTCTTGTGTACTAACTCAACA
CTTAAAAACTCATGCAGCAGAGAAGACCTCTGAATGTAACGCATGTGGAAATTCCTTTCGAAATTCCATG
TGCTTTCATGATCGCTTAAAAACTCTCACCAAAATAAAACCCTATAAATGTAAGGACTGTGGGAAAGCCT
TCACTTGTCATTCAGATCTTACTAATCATGTGCGAATTCACACTGGAGAGAAGCCCTATAAATGTAAGGA
ATGTGGGAAGGCCTTCCGTACATCCTCAGGACGTATTCAACATTTAAGAACTCATATGGGAGAGAAACCC
TTTGAATGTGACCAGTGTGGGAAAGCCTTTGCTTCTTTCTCAGCTCGTATTGCACATTTGAAAACACACT
AGTAATGAACTAGTCCGTAACTTGAAAGTATTTCGATTTCTTGGCTTTATATATCTTGTGGAAAGGACGA
TAACACAGCCAAGCACGGTGGTGA
