>Addgene plasmid #143496 | TFORF1415 | depositor partial sequence | sequence record 282619 | Barcode
TAACACAGCCAAGCACGGTGGTGA
